>Addgene plasmid #203984 | pMRMTK-clo14 | addgene full sequence | sequence record 405069 | Addgene NGS Result
GGTGGTATATCCAGTGATTTTTTTCTCCATTTTAGCTTCCTTAGCTCCTGAAAATCTCGATAACTCAAAA
AATACGCCCGGTAGTGATCTTATTTCATTATGGTGAAAGTTGGAACCTCTTACGTGCCGATCAGTCAATT
CGAGGGGGATCAATTCCGTTTTCCGCTGCATAACCCTGCTTCGGGGTCATTATAGCGATTTTTTCGGTAT
ATCCATCCTTTTTCGCACGATATACAGGATTTTGCCAAAGGGTTCGTGTAGACTTTCCTTGGTGTATCCA
ACGGCGTCAGCCGGGCAGGATAGGTGAAGTAGGCCCACCCGCGAGCGGGTGTTCCTTCTTCACTGTCCCT
TATTCGCACCTGGCGGTGCTCAACGGGAATCCTGCTCTGCGAGGCTGGCCGGCTACCGCCGGCGTAACAG
ATGAGGGCAAGCGGATGGCTGATGAAACCAAGCCAACCAGGAAGGGCAGCCCACCTATCACGGAATTGAT
CCGGCCACGATGCGTCCGGCGTAGAGGATCTGAAGATCAGCAGTTCAACCTGTTGATAGTACGTACTAAG
CTCTCATGTTTCACGTACTAAGCTCTCATGTTTAACGTACTAAGCTCTCATGTTTAACGAACTAAACCCT
CATGGCTAACGTACTAAGCTCTCATGGCTAACGTACTAAGCTCTCATGTTTCACGTACTAAGCTCTCATG
TTTGAACAATAAAATTAATATAAATCAGCAACTTAAATAGCCTCTAAGGTTTTAAGTTTTATAAGAAAAA
AAAGAATATATAAGGCTTTTAAAGCTTTTAAGGTTTAACGGTTGTGGACAACAAGCCAGGGATGTAACGC
ACTGAGAAGCCCTTAGAGCCTCTCAAAGCAATTTTGAGTGACACAGGAACACTTAACGGCTGACATGGGG
GTCTCGGAGAAGACGTTATCAATTGCCGCATTATAGCCTATTAACGAAGACCTTTCATGGCGTCGGACAA
TCAGGTACTATCGAAGGGCTCATTACAATTTATTAACATAAGATCAGTAACAACCAGAAGCGCTCGAAGG
AGAGGTTATTACGAGACCTCACACTGGCTCACCTTCGGGTGGGCCTTTCTGCGTTTATACCTAGGAGTCA
AAATTACTCCCCGCCCTGCCACTCATCGCAGTACTGTTGTAATTCATTAAGCATTCTACCGACATGGAAG
CCATCACAAACGGCATGATGAACCTGAATCGCCAGCGGCATCAGCACCTTGTCGCCTTGCGTATAATATT
TGCCCATGGTGAAAACGGGGGCGAAGAAGTTGTCCATATTGGCCACGTTTAAATCAAAACTGGTGAAACT
CACCCAGGGATTGGCTGAGACGAAAAACATATTCTCAATAAACCCTTTAGGGAAATAGGCCAGGTTTTCA
CCGTAACACGCCACATCTTGCGAATATATGTGTAGAAACTGCCGGAAATCGTCGTGGTATTCACTCCAGA
GCGATGAAAACGTTTCAGTTTGCTCATGGAAAACGGTGTAACAAGGGTGAACACTATCCCATATCACCAG
CTCACCGTCTTTCATTGCCATACGGAATTCCGGATGAGCATTCATCAGGCGGGCAAGAATGTGAATAAAG
GCCGGATAAAACTTGTGCTTATTTTTCTTTACGGTCTTTAAAAAGGCCGTAATATCCAGCTGAACGGTCT
GGTTATAGGTACATTGAGCAACTGACTGAAATGCCTCAAAATGTTCTTTACGATGCCATTGGGATATATC
AAC
Features (pLannotate 1.2.2; 6 found; start..end, strand, type, name):
     31..133     -  promoter       cat promoter: promoter of the E. coli cat gene encoding chloramphenicol acetyltransferase
    293..402     +  oriT           oriT: incP origin of transfer
    435..480     +  CDS            traJ (fragment): oriT-recognizing protein; traJ
    517..905     +  rep_origin     R6K γ ori: γ replication origin from E. coli plasmid R6K; requires the R6K initiator protein pi for replication
   1076..1103    +  terminator     T7Te terminator: phage T7 early transcription terminator
   1124..30      -  CDS            CmR (across the origin): chloramphenicol acetyltransferase; cat; confers resistance to chloramphenicol
