[The description below was written by a language model from this plasmid's Addgene catalogue record and pLannotate feature annotations shown in this document.]
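Description:
pMRMTK-clo14 is a small (about 1.75 kb) cloning or part-storage plasmid from a Modular Cloning (MoClo) toolkit built for engineering maize root-associated bacteria. The backbone of roughly 1.6 kb consists of little more than three functional modules. The first is the R6K γ origin of replication, which fires only when the R6K initiator protein pi is supplied in trans, so the plasmid is maintained in pir-expressing E. coli hosts such as Pir1 and cannot replicate in strains lacking pi. The second is an incP origin of transfer, annotated with a short adjoining traJ fragment, which allows mobilisation by conjugation when transfer functions are provided by a helper or donor strain. The third is a chloramphenicol acetyltransferase gene driven by its native cat promoter, used for selection. A phage T7 early (T7Te) terminator is also annotated, lying between the origin and the resistance cassette. The record lists the plasmid as low copy.

The payload is a 145 bp part called Elu ES1, which the catalogue also enters in the promoter field, suggesting it is a short expression or regulatory sequence. The record does not define the name, its source organism or its exact function, and the automated feature table does not annotate this element at all. The insert is flanked by BsaI sites that are retained, consistent with release by Type IIS digestion and Golden Gate assembly into higher-level constructs. Although catalogued under plant expression, every annotated feature is bacterial, and the plasmid is best understood as a toolkit part donor for building bacterial constructs used in plant–microbe interaction studies.
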