Addgene plasmid #203984: pMRMTK-clo14
Purpose: Cloning plasmid containing the Elu ES1 insert with a chloramphenicol resistance marker
Depositing lab: Nathan Crook. Depositing organization: North Carolina State University. Publication: Engineering the Maize Root Microbiome: A Rapid MoClo Toolkit and Identification of Potential Bacterial Chassis for Studying Plant-Microbe Interactions. van Schaik J, Li Z, Cheadle J, Crook N. ACS Synth Biol. 2023 Oct 20;12(10):3030-3040. doi: 10.1021/acssynbio.3c00371. Epub 2023 Sep 15. PubMed 37712562.
Backbone
  Vector backbone: R6Kγ origin of replication, oriT & chloramphenicol resistance gene
  Backbone size w/o insert (bp): 1607
  Total vector size (bp): 1752
  Vector type: Plant Expression
Growth in bacteria
  Bacterial resistance: Chloramphenicol, 25 μg/mL
  Growth temperature: 37°C
  Growth strain: Pir1
  Copy number: Low Copy
Gene/Insert
  Gene/Insert name: Elu ES1
  Insert size (bp): 145
  Promoter: Elu ES1
  Cloning method: Restriction Enzyme; 5′ cloning site BsaI (not destroyed); 3′ cloning site BsaI (not destroyed)
  Sequencing primers: 5′ gtaacgcactgagaagcccttagag; 3′ CCTGCCACTCATCGCAGTACTG
Terms and licenses: Academic/Nonprofit Terms; Industry Terms: Not Available to Industry
Depositor comments: Please visit https://www.biorxiv.org/content/10.1101/2023.06.05.543168v1 for bioRxiv preprint.
How to cite: pMRMTK-clo14 was a gift from Nathan Crook (Addgene plasmid # 203984 ; http://n2t.net/addgene:203984 ; RRID:Addgene_203984)
